>Addgene plasmid #182003 | pcDNA5/FRT/TO_[Cox8a]x2_STf | addgene full sequence | sequence record 356069 | Addgene NGS Result
GACGGATCGGGAGATCTCCCGATCCCCTATGGTGCACTCTCAGTACAATCTGCTCTGATGCCGCATAGTT
AAGCCAGTATCTGCTCCCTGCTTGTGTGTTGGAGGTCGCTGAGTAGTGCGCGAGCAAAATTTAAGCTACA
ACAAGGCAAGGCTTGACCGACAATTGCATGAAGAATCTGCTTAGGGTTAGGCGTTTTGCGCTGCTTCGCG
ATGTACGGGCCAGATATACGCGTTGACATTGATTATTGACTAGTTATTAATAGTAATCAATTACGGGGTC
ATTAGTTCATAGCCCATATATGGAGTTCCGCGTTACATAACTTACGGTAAATGGCCCGCCTGGCTGACCG
CCCAACGACCCCCGCCCATTGACGTCAATAATGACGTATGTTCCCATAGTAACGCCAATAGGGACTTTCC
ATTGACGTCAATGGGTGGAGTATTTACGGTAAACTGCCCACTTGGCAGTACATCAAGTGTATCATATGCC
AAGTACGCCCCCTATTGACGTCAATGACGGTAAATGGCCCGCCTGGCATTATGCCCAGTACATGACCTTA
TGGGACTTTCCTACTTGGCAGTACATCTACGTATTAGTCATCGCTATTACCATGGTGATGCGGTTTTGGC
AGTACATCAATGGGCGTGGATAGCGGTTTGACTCACGGGGATTTCCAAGTCTCCACCCCATTGACGTCAA
TGGGAGTTTGTTTTGGCACCAAAATCAACGGGACTTTCCAAAATGTCGTAACAACTCCGCCCCATTGACG
CAAATGGGCGGTAGGCGTGTACGGTGGGAGGTCTATATAAGCAGAGCTCTCCCTATCAGTGATAGAGATC
TCCCTATCAGTGATAGAGATCGTCGACGAGCTCGTTTAGTGAACCGTCAGATCGCCTGGAGACGCCATCC
ACGCTGTTTTGACCTCCATAGAAGACACCGGGACCGATCCAGCCTCCGGACTCTAGCGTTTAAACTTAAG
CTTGGTACCGAGCTCGGATCCACTAGTCCAGTGTGGTGGAATTCTGCAGATATCCAGCAACCACCATGTC
CGTCCTGACGCCGCTGCTGCTGCGGGGCTTGACAGGCTCGGCCCGGCGGCTCCCAGTGCCGCGCGCCAAG
ATCCATTCGTTGTCCGTCCTGACGCCGCTGCTGCTGCGGGGCTTGACAGGCTCGGCCCGGCGGCTCCCAG
TGCCGCGCGCCAAGATCCATTCGTTGGGAGGCAGCGGAGGCAGCGATAAAGACTGCGAAATGAAACGCAC
TACCCTGGACAGCCCGCTGGGTAAACTGGAACTGAGCGGTTGCGAGCAGGGCCTGCACCGCATCATTTTC
CTGGGCAAAGGTACGAGCGCTGCGGATGCGGTCGAAGTACCGGCTCCGGCTGCGGTTCTGGGTGGCCCGG
AGCCGCTGATGCAGGCTACCGCATGGCTGAACGCATATTTTCACCAGCCAGAGGCGATTGAAGAGTTCCC
TGTACCGGCCCTGCATCACCCGGTATTTCAGCAGGAATCCTTTACCCGTCAGGTACTGTGGAAACTGCTG
AAAGTAGTGAAATTCGGCGAGGTGATCTCCTATTCCCATCTGGCGGCGCTGGCTGGCAACCCAGCGGCAA
CTGCGGCGGTGAAAACCGCTCTGTCTGGTAATCCGGTGCCAATTCTGATCCCGTGCCACCGTGTGGTTCA
GGGCGACCTGGACGTAGGTGGCTACGAAGGCGGCCTGGCTGTGAAAGAATGGCTGCTGGCGCACGAAGGT
CACCGTCTGGGTAAACCAGGCCTGGGCTAACCGCTCGAGTCTAGAGGGCCCGTTTAAACCCGCTGATCAG
CCTCGACTGTGCCTTCTAGTTGCCAGCCATCTGTTGTTTGCCCCTCCCCCGTGCCTTCCTTGACCCTGGA
AGGTGCCACTCCCACTGTCCTTTCCTAATAAAATGAGGAAATTGCATCGCATTGTCTGAGTAGGTGTCAT
TCTATTCTGGGGGGTGGGGTGGGGCAGGACAGCAAGGGGGAGGATTGGGAAGACAATAGCAGGCATGCTG
GGGATGCGGTGGGCTCTATGGCTTCTGAGGCGGAAAGAACCAGCTGGGGCTCTAGGGGGTATCCCC
[124 nt withheld, positions 2097-2220]
C
[91 nt withheld, positions 2222-2312]
AGGGTGATGGTTCACGTACCTAGAAGTTCCTATTCCGAAGTTCCTATTCTCTAGAAAGTATAGGAACTTC
CTTGGCCAAAAAGCCTGAACTCACCGCGACGTCTGTCGAGAAGTTTCTGATCGAAAAGTTCGACAGCGTC
TCCGACCTGATGCAGCTCTCGGAGGGCGAAGAATCTCGTGCTTTCAGCTTCGATGTAGGAGGGCGTGGAT
ATGTCCTGCGGGTAAATAGCTGCGCCGATGGTTTCTACAAAGATCGTTATGTTTATCGGCACTTTGCATC
GGCCGCGCTCCCGATTCCGGAAGTGCTTGACATTGGGGAATTCAGCGAGAGCCTGACCTATTGCATCTCC
CGCCGTGCACAGGGTGTCACGTTGCAAGACCTGCCTGAAACCGAACTGCCCGCTGTTCTGCAGCCGGTCG
CGGAGGCCATGGATGCGATCGCTGCGGCCGATCTTAGCCAGACGAGCGGGTTCGGCCCATTCGGACCGCA
AGGAATCGGTCAATACACTACATGGCGTGATTTCATATGCGCGATTGCTGATCCCCATGTGTATCACTGG
CAAACTGTGATGGACGACACCGTCAGTGCGTCCGTCGCGCAGGCTCTCGATGAGCTGATGCTTTGGGCCG
AGGACTGCCCCGAAGTCCGGCACCTCGTGCACGCGGATTTCGGCTCCAACAATGTCCTGACGGACAATGG
CCGCATAACAGCGGTCATTGACTGGAGCGAGGCGATGTTCGGGGATTCCCAATACGAGGTCGCCAACATC
TTCTTCTGGAGGCCGTGGTTGGCTTGTATGGAGCAGCAGACGCGCTACTTCGAGCGGAGGCATCCGGAGC
TTGCAGGATCGCCGCGGCTCCGGGCGTATATGCTCCGCATTGGTCTTGACCAACTCTATCAGAGCTTGGT
TGACGGCAATTTCGATGATGCAGCTTGGGCGCAGGGTCGATGCGACGCAATCGTCCGATCCGGAGCCGGG
ACTGTCGGGCGTACACAAATCGCCCGCAGAAGCGCGGCCGTCTGGACCGATGGCTGTGTAGAAGTACTCG
CCGATAGTGGAAACCGACGCCCCAGCACTCGTCCGAGGGCAAAGGAATAGCACGTACTACGAGATTTCGA
TTCCACCGCCGCCTTCTATGAAAGGTTGGGCTTCGGAATCGTTTTCCGGGACGCCGGCTGGATGATCCTC
CAGCGCGGGGATCTCATGCTGGAGTTCTTCGCCCACCCCAACTTGTTTATTGCAGCTTATAATGGTTACA
AATAAAGCAATAGCATCACAAATTTCACAAATAAAGCATTTTTTTCACTGCATTCTAGTTGTGGTTTGTC
CAAACTCATCAATGTATCTTATCATGTCTGTATACCGTCGACCTCTAGCTAGAGCTTGGCGTAATCATGG
TCATAGCTGTTTCCTGTGTGAAATTGTTATCCGCTCACAATTCCACACAACATACGAGCCGGAAGCATAA
AGTGTAAAGCCTGGGGTGCCTAATGAGTGAGCTAACTCACATTAATTGCGTTGCGCTCACTGCCCGCTTT
CCAGTCGGGAAACCTGTCGTGCCAGCTGCATTAATGAATCGGCCAACGCGCGGGGAGAGGCGGTTTGCGT
ATTGGGCGCTCTTCCGCTTCCTCGCTCACTGACTCGCTGCGCTCGGTCGTTCGGCTGCGGCGAGCGGTAT
CAGCTCACTCAAAGGCGGTAATACGGTTATCCACAGAATCAGGGGATAACGCAGGAAAGAACATGTGAGC
AAAAGGCCAGCAAAAGGCCAGGAACCGTAAAAAGGCCGCGTTGCTGGCGTTTTTCCATAGGCTCCGCCCC
CCTGACGAGCATCACAAAAATCGACGCTCAAGTCAGAGGTGGCGAAACCCGACAGGACTATAAAGATACC
AGGCGTTTCCCCCTGGAAGCTCCCTCGTGCGCTCTCCTGTTCCGACCCTGCCGCTTACCGGATACCTGTC
CGCCTTTCTCCCTTCGGGAAGCGTGGCGCTTTCTCATAGCTCACGCTGTAGGTATCTCAGTTCGGTGTAG
GTCGTTCGCTCCAAGCTGGGCTGTGTGCACGAACCCCCCGTTCAGCCCGACCGCTGCGCCTTATCCGGTA
ACTATCGTCTTGAGTCCAACCCGGTAAGACACGACTTATCGCCACTGGCAGCAGCCACTGGTAACAGGAT
TAGCAGAGCGAGGTATGTAGGCGGTGCTACAGAGTTCTTGAAGTGGTGGCCTAACTACGGCTACACTAGA
AGAACAGTATTTGGTATCTGCGCTCTGCTGAAGCCAGTTACCTTCGGAAAAAGAGTTGGTAGCTCTTGAT
CCGGCAAACAAACCACCGCTGGTAGCGGTGGTTTTTTTGTTTGCAAGCAGCAGATTACGCGCAGAAAAAA
AGGATCTCAAGAAGATCCTTTGATCTTTTCTACGGGGTCTGACGCTCAGTGGAACGAAAACTCACGTTAA
GGGATTTTGGTCATGAGATTATCAAAAAGGATCTTCACCTAGATCCTTTTAAATTAAAAATGAAGTTTTA
AATCAATCTAAAGTATATATGAGTAAACTTGGTCTGACAGTTACCAATGCTTAATCAGTGAGGCACCTAT
CTCAGCGATCTGTCTATTTCGTTCATCCATAGTTGCCTGACTCCCCGTCGTGTAGATAACTACGATACGG
GAGGGCTTACCATCTGGCCCCAGTGCTGCAATGATACCGCGAGACCCACGCTCACCGGCTCCAGATTTAT
CAGCAATAAACCAGCCAGCCGGAAGGGCCGAGCGCAGAAGTGGTCCTGCAACTTTATCCGCCTCCATCCA
GTCTATTAATTGTTGCCGGGAAGCTAGAGTAAGTAGTTCGCCAGTTAATAGTTTGCGCAACGTTGTTGCC
ATTGCTACAGGCATCGTGGTGTCACGCTCGTCGTTTGGTATGGCTTCATTCAGCTCCGGTTCCCAACGAT
CAAGGCGAGTTACATGATCCCCCATGTTGTGCAAAAAAGCGGTTAGCTCCTTCGGTCCTCCGATCGTTGT
CAGAAGTAAGTTGGCCGCAGTGTTATCACTCATGGTTATGGCAGCACTGCATAATTCTCTTACTGTCATG
CCATCCGTAAGATGCTTTTCTGTGACTGGTGAGTACTCAACCAAGTCATTCTGAGAATAGTGTATGCGGC
GACCGAGTTGCTCTTGCCCGGCGTCAATACGGGATAATACCGCGCCACATAGCAGAACTTTAAAAGTGCT
CATCATTGGAAAACGTTCTTCGGGGCGAAAACTCTCAAGGATCTTACCGCTGTTGAGATCCAGTTCGATG
TAACCCACTCGTGCACCCAACTGATCTTCAGCATCTTTTACTTTCACCAGCGTTTCTGGGTGAGCAAAAA
CAGGAAGGCAAAATGCCGCAAAAAAGGGAATAAGGGCGACACGGAAATGTTGAATACTCATACTCTTCCT
TTTTCAATATTATTGAAGCATTTATCAGGGTTATTGTCTCATGAGCGGATACATATTTGAATGTATTTAG
AAAAATAAACAAATAGGGGTTCCGCGCACATTTCCCCGAAAAGTGCCACCTGACGTC
Features (pLannotate 1.2.2; 23 found; start..end, strand, type, name):
     28..80      -  misc_feature   bom (fragment): basis of mobility region from pBR322
    235..614     +  enhancer       CMV enhancer: human cytomegalovirus immediate early enhancer
    615..818     +  promoter       CMV promoter: human cytomegalovirus (CMV) immediate early promoter
    820..839     +  promoter       PLtetO-1 promoter (fragment): modified phage lambda PL promoter with tet operator sites (Lutz and Bujard, 1997)
    841..860     +  promoter       PLtetO-1 promoter (fragment): modified phage lambda PL promoter with tet operator sites (Lutz and Bujard, 1997)
    868..901     +  promoter       TRE3GV promoter (fragment): 3rd-generation Tet-responsive promoter that can be activated by binding of Tet-On® 3G, optimized for retroviral and lentiviral vectors
   1046..1120    +  CDS            COX8 presequence: mitochondrial presequence of human cytochrome c oxidase subunit VIII (Rizutto et al., 1989)
   1131..1204    +  CDS            COX8 presequence (fragment): mitochondrial presequence of human cytochrome c oxidase subunit VIII (Rizutto et al., 1989)
   1235..1777    +  CDS            MGMT (fragment): MGMT_HUMAN - Experimental evidence at protein level: Swiss-Prot protein existence level 1. Involved in the cellular defense against the biological effects of O6-methylguanine (O6-MeG) and O4-methylthymine (O4-MeT) in DNA. Repairs the methylated nucleobase in DNA by stoichiometrically transferring the methyl group to a cysteine residue in the enzyme. This is a suicide reaction: the enzyme is irreversibly inactivated. From Homo sapiens (Human).
   1827..2051    +  polyA_signal   bGH poly(A) signal: bovine growth hormone polyadenylation signal
   2055..2076    +  promoter       SV40 promoter (fragment): SV40 enhancer and early promoter
   2097..2330    +  rep_origin     f1 ori (fragment) (sequence partly withheld): f1 bacteriophage origin of replication; arrow indicates direction of (+) strand synthesis
   2335..2382    +  protein_bind   FRT: FLP-mediated recombination occurs in the 8-bp core sequence TCTAGAAA (Turan and Bode, 2011). FLP recombinase from the Saccharomyces cerevisiae 2μ plasmid
   2390..3412    +  CDS            HygR: aminoglycoside phosphotransferase from E. coli; aph(4)-Ia; confers resistance to hygromycin
   3422..3547    +  CDS            ble (fragment): BLE_KLEPN - Experimental evidence at protein level: Swiss-Prot protein existence level 1. Binding protein with a strong affinity to the bleomycin family of antibiotics. Binds to CL990; an antimitotic-antibiotic compound. From Klebsiella pneumoniae.
   3542..3663    +  polyA_signal   SV40 poly(A) signal: SV40 polyadenylation signal
   3736..3752    -  protein_bind   lac operator: The lac repressor binds to the lac operator to inhibit transcription in E. coli. This inhibition can be relieved by adding lactose or isopropyl-β-D-thiogalactopyranoside (IPTG). lac repressor encoded by lacI
   3760..3790    -  promoter       lac promoter: promoter for the E. coli lac operon
   3805..3826    -  protein_bind   CAP binding site: CAP binding activates transcription in the presence of cAMP. E. coli catabolite activator protein
   3839..3931    -  CDS            lacI (fragment): lac repressor; lacI; The lac repressor binds to the lac operator to inhibit transcription in E. coli. This inhibition can be relieved by adding lactose or isopropyl-β-D-thiogalactopyranoside (IPTG).
   4114..4702    -  rep_origin     ori: high-copy-number ColE1/pMB1/pBR322/pUC origin of replication
   4873..5733    -  CDS            AmpR: β-lactamase; bla; confers resistance to ampicillin, carbenicillin, and related antibiotics
   5734..5838    -  promoter       AmpR promoter: bla
