[The description below was written by a language model from this plasmid's Addgene catalogue record and pLannotate feature annotations shown in this document.]
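Description:
pcDNA5/FRT/TO_[Cox8a]x2_STf is a mammalian expression plasmid built on the pcDNA5/FRT/TO backbone. It is designed to express the fast-reacting SNAP-tag variant (SNAP-tag fast, STf) in the mitochondrial matrix of mammalian cell lines. In bacteria it is maintained as a high-copy plasmid through a ColE1/pUC-type origin and selected with ampicillin via the β-lactamase gene. The sequenced record is 5,869 nt long.

The synthetic insert of about 740 bp was introduced by Gibson cloning. It begins with two tandem copies of the human cytochrome c oxidase subunit VIII (COX8) mitochondrial presequence, which direct import of the fused protein into the matrix. These are followed by the SNAP-tag coding region, which the automated annotation labels as a fragment of human MGMT because SNAP-tag is an engineered derivative of that alkyltransferase. The record notes an E30R "fast" mutation in the tag.

Transcription is driven by the CMV enhancer and promoter and terminated by the bGH polyadenylation signal. Two short tet-operator matches lie immediately downstream of the promoter, which fits the "TO" design of the backbone: expression is repressible in cells that supply Tet repressor, induced with tetracycline or doxycycline, and otherwise constitutive. An FRT site sits directly upstream of a hygromycin resistance gene with no complete annotated promoter of its own. This arrangement permits Flp-mediated integration into a host line carrying a matching FRT locus, after which stable integrants are selected with hygromycin. SNAP-tag covalently binds benzylguanine-type synthetic substrates, and the associated work used the construct for mitochondrial labelling in live-cell fluorescence lifetime multiplexing with synthetic probes.
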