Addgene plasmid #182003: pcDNA5/FRT/TO_[Cox8a]x2_STf
Purpose: CMV overexpression of SNAP-tag fast in the mitochondrial matrix of mammalian cell lines
Depositing lab: Kai Johnsson. Depositing organization: Max Planck Institute for Medical Research. Publication: Live-Cell Fluorescence Lifetime Multiplexing Using Synthetic Fluorescent Probes. Frei MS, Koch B, Hiblot J, Johnsson K. ACS Chem Biol. 2022 Jun 17;17(6):1321-1327. doi: 10.1021/acschembio.2c00041. Epub 2022 May 18. PubMed 35584304.
Backbone
  Vector backbone: pcDNA5/FRT/TO
  Backbone size w/o insert (bp): 5100
  Vector type: Mammalian Expression
  Selectable markers: Hygromycin
Growth in bacteria
  Bacterial resistance: Ampicillin, 100 μg/mL
  Growth temperature: 37°C
  Growth strain: DH5alpha
  Copy number: High Copy
Gene/Insert
  Gene/Insert name: [Cox8a]x2_STf
  Species: Synthetic
  Insert size (bp): 740
  Mutation: Fast mutation on SNAP-tag E30R
  Promoter: CMV
  Cloning method: Gibson Cloning
Terms and licenses: Academic/Nonprofit Terms; Industry Terms: Not Available to Industry
How to cite: pcDNA5/FRT/TO_[Cox8a]x2_STf was a gift from Kai Johnsson (Addgene plasmid # 182003 ; http://n2t.net/addgene:182003 ; RRID:Addgene_182003)
